>Addgene plasmid #163412 | pCAG-Bmpr2ΔTail gRNA resistant | addgene full sequence | sequence record 338994 | Addgene NGS Result
GGTCGACATTGATTATTGACTAGTTATTAATAGTAATCAATTACGGGGTCATTAGTTCATAGCCCATATA
TGGAGTTCCGCGTTACATAACTTACGGTAAATGGCCCGCCTGGCTGACCGCCCAACGACCCCCGCCCATT
GACGTCAATAATGACGTATGTTCCCATAGTAACGCCAATAGGGACTTTCCATTGACGTCAATGGGTGGAG
TATTTACGGTAAACTGCCCACTTGGCAGTACATCAAGTGTATCATATGCCAAGTACGCCCCCTATTGACG
TCAATGACGGTAAATGGCCCGCCTGGCATTATGCCCAGTACATGACCTTATGGGACTTTCCTACTTGGCA
GTACATCTACGTATTAGTCATCGCTATTACCATGGTCGAGGTGAGCCCCACGTTCTGCTTCACTCTCCCC
ATCTCCCCCCCCTCCCCACCCCCAATTTTGTATTTATTTATTTTTTAATTATTTTGTGCAGCGATGGGGG
CGGGGGGGGGGGGGGNSGCGCGCCRGGSGGGGSGGGGSGGGGSGRGGGGSGGGGSGGGGSGAGGCGGAGA
GGTGCGGCGGCAGCCAATCAGAGCGGCGCGCTCCGAAAGTTTCCTTTTATGGCGAGGCGGCGGCGGCGGC
GGCCCTATAAAAAGCGAAGCGCGCGGCGGGCGGGAGTCGCTGCGCGCTGCCTTCGCCCCGTGCCCCGCTC
CGCCGCCGCCTCGCGCCGCCCGCCCCGGCTCTGACTGACCGCGTTACTCCCACAGGTGAGCGGGCGGGAC
GGCCCTTCTCCTCCGGGCTGTAATTAGCGCTTGGTTTAATGACGGCTTGTTTCTTTTCTGTGGCTGCGTG
AAAGCCTTGAGGGGCTCCGGGAGGGCCCTTTGTGCGGGGGGAGCGGCTCGGGGGGTGCGTGCGTGTGTGT
GTGCGTGGGGAGCGCCGCGTGCGGCTCCGCGCTGCCCGGCGGCTGTGAGCGCTGCGGGCGCGGCGCGGGG
CTTTGTGCGCTCCGCAGTGTGCGCGAGGGGAGCGCGGCCGGGGGCGGTGCCCCGCGGTGCGGGGGGGGCT
GCGAGGGGAACAAAGGCTGCGTGCGGGGTGTGTGCGTGGGGGGGTGAGCAGGGGGTGTGGGCGCGTCGGT
CGGGCTGCAACCCCCCCTGCACCCCCCTCCCCGAGTTGCTGAGCACGGCCCGGCTTCGGGTGCGGGGCTC
CGTACGGGGCGTGGCGCGGGGCTCGCCGTGCCGGGCGGGGGGTGGCGGCAGGTGGGGGTGCCGGGCGGGG
CGGGGCCGCCTCGGGCCGGGGAGGGCTCGGGGGAGGGGCGCGGCGGCCCCCGGAGCGCCGGCGGCTGTCG
AGGCGCGGCGAGCCGCAGCCATTGCCTTTTATGGTAATCGTGCGAGAGGGCGCAGGGACTTCCTTTGTCC
CAAATCTGTGCGGAGCCGAAATCTGGGAGGCGCCGCCGCACCCCCTCTAGCGGGCGCGGGGCGAAGCGGT
GCGGCGCCGGCAGGAAGGAAATGGGCGGGGAGGGCCTTCGTGCGTCGCCGCGCCGCCGTCCCCTTCTCCC
TCTCCAGCCTCGGGGCTGTCCGCGGGGGGACGGCTGCCTTCGGGGGGGACGGGGCAGGGCGGGGTTCGGC
TTCTGGCGTGTGACCGGCGGCTCTAGAGCCTCTGCTAACCATGTTCATGCCTTCTTCTTTTTCCTACAGC
TCCTGGGCAACGTGCTGGTTATTGTGCTGTCTCATCATTTTGGCAAAGAATTCGCCACCATGACTTCAAG
TCTACACAGACCATTCAGAGTGCCCTGGCTGCTATGGGCCGTCCTGCTGGTCAGCACTACGGCTGCTTCT
CAGAATCAAGAACGGCTGTGTGCATTTAAAGATCCATATCAACAAGATCTTGGGATAGGTGAGAGTCGAA
TCTCTCATGAAAATGGGACAATATTATGTAGTAAGGGATCAACATGCTACGGTCTGTGGGAGAAATCAAA
AGGGGACATCAATCTTGTGAAACAAGGATGTTGGTCTCACATCGGTGATCCCCAAGAGTGCCACTATGAA
GAGTGTGTAGTAACTACCACCCCACCCTCAATTCAGAATGGAACGTACCGCTTTTGCTGCTGTAGTACAG
ATTTATGTAATGTCAACTTTACTGAGAACTTTCCACCCCCTGACACAACACCACTCAGTCCACCTCATTC
ATTTAATCGAGATGAAACGATAATCATTGCTTTGGCATCAGTTTCTGTGTTAGCTGTTTTGATAGTCGCC
TTATGTTTTGGATACAGAATGTTGACAGGAGACCGGAAACAGGGTCTTCACAGCATGAACATGATGGAGG
CGGCAGCAGCAGAGCCCTCCCTTGACCTGGATAACCTGAAGCTGCTGGAGCTGATTGGACGGGGTAGGTA
TGGTGCTGTTTACAAGGGTTCCTTGGATGAGCGTCCAGTTGCTGTAAAAGTATTTTCTTTTGCAAACCGT
CAGAATTTTATAAATGAAAAAAACATTTACAGAGTGCCTTTGATGGAACATGACAACATTGCTCGCTTCA
TAGTTGGAGACGAGAGGCTCACTGCAGACGGCCGCATGGAGTATTTGCTTGTGATGGAGTATTATCCCAA
TGGATCTCTGTGCAAATATCTGAGTCTCCACACAAGTGATTGGGTAAGCTCTTGCCGTCTGGCTCATTCT
GTGACTAGAGGACTGGCTTATCTTCACACAGAATTACCACGAGGAGATCATTATAAACCCGCAATCTCCC
ACCGAGATTTAAACAGCAGGAATGTCCTGGTAAAGAATGACGGCGCGTGTGTTATCAGTGACTTTGGTTT
ATCCATGAGGCTAACTGGAAATCGGCTGGTGCGCCCAGGGGAAGAAGATAATGCGGCTATAAGTGAGGTT
GGCACAATTCGCTATATGGCACCAGAAGTGCTAGAAGGAGCTGTGAACCTGAGGGACTGTGAGTCAGCTC
TGAAGCAAGTGGACATGTATGCGCTTGGACTCATCTACTGGGAGGTGTTTATGAGGTGTACAGACCTCTT
CCCAGGTGAATCTGTACCAGATTACCAGATGGCTTTTCAGACAGAAGTTGGAAACCATCCCACATTTGAG
GATATGCAGGTTCTTGTGTCCAGAGAGAAGCAGAGACCCAAGTTCCCAGAAGCCTGGAAAGAAAATAGCC
TGGCAGTGAGGTCACTCAAGGAAACAATTGAAGACTGCTGGGACCAGGATGCAGAGGCTCGGCTCACTGC
ACAGTGTGCTGAGGAGAGGATGGCTGAACTCATGATGATATGGGAGAGAAACAAGTCTGTGAGCCCAACG
GTCAACCCAATGTCAACTGCTATGCAGAATGAACGCTGAGCGGCCGCACTCCTCAGGTGCAGGCTGCCTA
TCAGAAGGTGGTGGCTGGTGTGGCCAATGCCCTGGCTCACAAATACCACTGAGATCTTTTTCCCTCTGCC
AAAAATTATGGGGACATCATGAAGCCCCTTGAGCATCTGACTTCTGGCTAATAAAGGAAATTTATTTTCA
TTGCAATAGTGTGTTGGAATTTTTTGTGTCTCTCACTCGGAAGGACATATGGGAGGGCAAATCATTTAAA
ACATCAGAATGAGTATTTGGTTTAGAGTTTGGCAACATATGCCCATATGCTGGCTGCCATGAACAAAGGT
TGGCTATAAAGAGGTCATCAGTATATGAAACAGCCCCCTGCTGTCCATTCCTTATTCCATAGAAAAGCCT
TGACTTGAGGTTAGATTTTTTTTATATTTTGTTTTGTGTTATTTTTTTCTTTAACATCCCTAAAATTTTC
CTTACATGTTTTACTAGCCAGATTTTTCCTCCTCTCCTGACTACTCCCAGTCATAGCTGTCCCTCTTCTC
TTATGGAGATCCCTCGACCTGCAGCCCAAGCTTGGCGTAATCATGGTCATAGCTGTTTCCTGTGTGAAAT
TGTTATCCGCTCACAATTCCACACAACATACGAGCCGGAAGCATAAAGTGTAAAGCCTGGGGTGCCTAAT
GAGTGAGCTAACTCACATTAATTGCGTTGCGCTCACTGCCCGCTTTCCAGTCGGGAAACCTGTCGTGCCA
GCGGATCCGCATCTCAATTAGTCAGCAACCATAGTCCCGCCCCTAACTCCGCCCATCCCGCCCCTAACTC
CGCCCAGTTCCGCCCATTCTCCGCCCCATGGCTGACTAATTTTTTTTATTTATGCAGAGGCCGAGGCCGC
CTCGGCCTCTGAGCTATTCCAGAAGTAGTGAGGAGGCTTTTTTGGAGGCCTAGGCTTTTGCAAAAAGCTA
ACTTGTTTATTGCAGCTTATAATGGTTACAAATAAAGCAATAGCATCACAAATTTCACAAATAAAGCATT
TTTTTCACTGCATTCTAGTTGTGGTTTGTCCAAACTCATCAATGTATCTTATCATGTCTGGATCCGCTGC
ATTAATGAATCGGCCAACGCGCGGGGAGAGGCGGTTTGCGTATTGGGCGCTCTTCCGCTTCCTCGCTCAC
TGACTCGCTGCGCTCGGTCGTTCGGCTGCGGCGAGCGGTATCAGCTCACTCAAAGGCGGTAATACGGTTA
TCCACAGAATCAGGGGATAACGCAGGAAAGAACATGTGAGCAAAAGGCCAGCAAAAGGCCAGGAACCGTA
AAAAGGCCGCGTTGCTGGCGTTTTTCCATAGGCTCCGCCCCCCTGACGAGCATCACAAAAATCGACGCTC
AAGTCAGAGGTGGCGAAACCCGACAGGACTATAAAGATACCAGGCGTTTCCCCCTGGAAGCTCCCTCGTG
CGCTCTCCTGTTCCGACCCTGCCGCTTACCGGATACCTGTCCGCCTTTCTCCCTTCGGGAAGCGTGGCGC
TTTCTCATAGCTCACGCTGTAGGTATCTCAGTTCGGTGTAGGTCGTTCGCTCCAAGCTGGGCTGTGTGCA
CGAACCCCCCGTTCAGCCCGACCGCTGCGCCTTATCCGGTAACTATCGTCTTGAGTCCAACCCGGTAAGA
CACGACTTATCGCCACTGGCAGCAGCCACTGGTAACAGGATTAGCAGAGCGAGGTATGTAGGCGGTGCTA
CAGAGTTCTTGAAGTGGTGGCCTAACTACGGCTACACTAGAAGAACAGTATTTGGTATCTGCGCTCTGCT
GAAGCCAGTTACCTTCGGAAAAAGAGTTGGTAGCTCTTGATCCGGCAAACAAACCACCGCTGGTAGCGGT
GGTTTTTTTGTTTGCAAGCAGCAGATTACGCGCAGAAAAAAAGGATCTCAAGAAGATCCTTTGATCTTTT
CTACGGGGTCTGACGCTCAGTGGAACGAAAACTCACGTTAAGGGATTTTGGTCATGAGATTATCAAAAAG
GATCTTCACCTAGATCCTTTTAAATTAAAAATGAAGTTTTAAATCAATCTAAAGTATATATGAGTAAACT
TGGTCTGACAGTTACCAATGCTTAATCAGTGAGGCACCTATCTCAGCGATCTGTCTATTTCGTTCATCCA
TAGTTGCCTGACTCCCCGTCGTGTAGATAACTACGATACGGGAGGGCTTACCATCTGGCCCCAGTGCTGC
AATGATACCGCGAGACCCACGCTCACCGGCTCCAGATTTATCAGCAATAAACCAGCCAGCCGGAAGGGCC
GAGCGCAGAAGTGGTCCTGCAACTTTATCCGCCTCCATCCAGTCTATTAATTGTTGCCGGGAAGCTAGAG
TAAGTAGTTCGCCAGTTAATAGTTTGCGCAACGTTGTTGCCATTGCTACAGGCATCGTGGTGTCACGCTC
GTCGTTTGGTATGGCTTCATTCAGCTCCGGTTCCCAACGATCAAGGCGAGTTACATGATCCCCCATGTTG
TGCAAAAAAGCGGTTAGCTCCTTCGGTCCTCCGATCGTTGTCAGAAGTAAGTTGGCCGCAGTGTTATCAC
TCATGGTTATGGCAGCACTGCATAATTCTCTTACTGTCATGCCATCCGTAAGATGCTTTTCTGTGACTGG
TGAGTACTCAACCAAGTCATTCTGAGAATAGTGTATGCGGCGACCGAGTTGCTCTTGCCCGGCGTCAATA
CGGGATAATACCGCGCCACATAGCAGAACTTTAAAAGTGCTCATCATTGGAAAACGTTCTTCGGGGCGAA
AACTCTCAAGGATCTTACCGCTGTTGAGATCCAGTTCGATGTAACCCACTCGTGCACCCAACTGATCTTC
AGCATCTTTTACTTTCACCAGCGTTTCTGGGTGAGCAAAAACAGGAAGGCAAAATGCCGCAAAAAAGGGA
ATAAGGGCGACACGGAAATGTTGAATACTCATACTCTTCCTTTTTCAATATTATTGAAGCATTTATCAGG
GTTATTGTCTCATGAGCGGATACATATTTGAATGTATTTAGAAAAATAAACAAATAGGGGTTCCGCGCAC
ATTTCCCCGAAAAGTGCCACCTG
Features (pLannotate 1.2.2; 18 found; start..end, strand, type, name):
      5..384     +  enhancer       CMV enhancer: human cytomegalovirus immediate early enhancer
    386..662     +  promoter       chicken β-actin promoter: No description available
    663..1679    +  intron         chimeric intron: chimera between introns from chicken β-actin and rabbit β-globin
   1677..1733    +  CDS            HBB (fragment): HBB_LEPEU - Experimental evidence at protein level: Swiss-Prot protein existence level 1. Involved in oxygen transport from the lung to the various peripheral tissues. From Lepus europaeus (European hare).
   1740..3326    +  CDS            Bmpr2 (fragment): BMPR2_MOUSE - Experimental evidence at protein level: Swiss-Prot protein existence level 1. On ligand binding, forms a receptor complex consisting of two type II and two type I transmembrane serine/threonine kinases. Type II receptors phosphorylate and activate type I receptors which autophosphorylate, then bind and activate SMAD transcriptional regulators. Binds to BMP7, BMP2 and, less efficiently, BMP4. Binding is weak but enhanced by the presence of type I receptors for BMPs. Mediates induction of adipogenesis by GDF6 (PubMed:23527555). From Mus musculus (Mouse).
   3338..3409    +  CDS            HBB (fragment): HBB_PONPY - Experimental evidence at transcript level: Swiss-Prot protein existence level 2. Involved in oxygen transport from the lung to the various peripheral tissues. From Pongo pygmaeus (Bornean orangutan).
   3480..3535    +  polyA_signal   β-globin poly(A) signal: rabbit β-globin polyadenylation signal (Gil and Proudfoot, 1987)
   3920..3936    -  protein_bind   lac operator: The lac repressor binds to the lac operator to inhibit transcription in E. coli. This inhibition can be relieved by adding lactose or isopropyl-β-D-thiogalactopyranoside (IPTG). lac repressor encoded by lacI
   3944..3974    -  promoter       lac promoter: promoter for the E. coli lac operon
   3989..4010    -  protein_bind   CAP binding site: CAP binding activates transcription in the presence of cAMP. E. coli catabolite activator protein
   4023..4062    -  CDS            lacI (fragment): lac repressor; lacI; The lac repressor binds to the lac operator to inhibit transcription in E. coli. This inhibition can be relieved by adding lactose or isopropyl-β-D-thiogalactopyranoside (IPTG).
   4069..4091    +  promoter       SV40 promoter (fragment): SV40 enhancer and early promoter
   4115..4250    +  rep_origin     SV40 ori: SV40 origin of replication
   4270..4404    +  polyA_signal   SV40 poly(A) signal: SV40 polyadenylation signal
   4406..4460    -  CDS            lacI (fragment): lac repressor; lacI; The lac repressor binds to the lac operator to inhibit transcription in E. coli. This inhibition can be relieved by adding lactose or isopropyl-β-D-thiogalactopyranoside (IPTG).
   4643..5231    -  rep_origin     ori: high-copy-number ColE1/pMB1/pBR322/pUC origin of replication
   5402..6262    -  CDS            AmpR: β-lactamase; bla; confers resistance to ampicillin, carbenicillin, and related antibiotics
   6263..6367    -  promoter       AmpR promoter: bla
