[The description below was written by a language model from this plasmid's Addgene catalogue record and pLannotate feature annotations shown in this document.]
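Description:
pCAG-Bmpr2ΔTail gRNA resistant is a 6.4 kb mammalian expression plasmid built on a pCAG backbone. It is propagated in E. coli through a high-copy ColE1/pUC-type origin and selected with ampicillin via the β-lactamase gene and its native promoter. The backbone also carries remnants of the lac promoter/operator region, small lacI fragments, and an SV40 origin of replication with a fragment of the SV40 promoter and an SV40 poly(A) signal. No mammalian selection marker is annotated, so the plasmid appears suited to transient expression.

The payload is a truncated mouse Bmpr2 coding sequence of about 1.6 kb, encoding the BMP type II receptor, a transmembrane serine/threonine kinase. The C-terminal tail domain (residues 530–1038) has been deleted. Expression is driven by the composite CAG promoter, made up of the CMV immediate-early enhancer, the chicken β-actin promoter and a chimeric chicken β-actin/rabbit β-globin intron, which gives strong, broad expression in mammalian cells. Transcripts are terminated by the rabbit β-globin polyadenylation signal. The short HBB fragments annotated on either side of the insert are most likely β-globin exon sequence belonging to the CAG cassette rather than fusion partners, and no epitope tag or reporter is annotated. The sites targeted by a companion set of Bmpr2 gRNAs have been replaced with synonymous nucleotides, so the transgene escapes Cas9 cleavage while the encoded protein is unchanged. This makes the construct suitable for rescue experiments in CRISPR knockout backgrounds, testing whether the tail domain is required for BMPR-2 function. The associated study concerns the stabilisation of primary dendrites during mitral cell remodelling.
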