Addgene plasmid #163412: pCAG-Bmpr2ΔTail gRNA resistant
Purpose: Expresses BMPR-2ΔTail resistant to the gRNAs(#163388-90) in mammalian cells
Depositing lab: Takeshi Imai. Depositing organization: Kyushu University. Publication: BMPR-2 gates activity-dependent stabilization of primary dendrites during mitral cell remodeling. Aihara S, Fujimoto S, Sakaguchi R, Imai T. Cell Rep. 2021 Jun 22;35(12):109276. doi: 10.1016/j.celrep.2021.109276. PubMed 34161760.
Backbone
  Vector backbone: pCAG
  Vector type: Mammalian Expression
Growth in bacteria
  Bacterial resistance: Ampicillin, 100 μg/mL
  Growth temperature: 37°C
  Growth strain: DH5alpha
  Copy number: High Copy
Gene/Insert
  Gene/Insert name: Bmpr2
  Species: M. musculus (mouse)
  Insert size (bp): 1600
  Mutation: The C-terminal tail domain (530-1038 aa) is deleted. gRNA-targeting sequences are substituted with nucleotides which do not the affect amino acid sequences.
  Entrez Gene: Bmpr2 (a.k.a. 2610024H22Rik, BMP-2, BMPR-2, BMPR-II, BMPRII, BRK-3, Gm20272)
Resource information
  A portion of this plasmid was derived from a plasmid made by: pCAG vector is derived from Addgene #14797.
Terms and licenses: Academic/Nonprofit Terms; Industry Terms: Not Available to Industry
How to cite: pCAG-Bmpr2ΔTail gRNA resistant was a gift from Takeshi Imai (Addgene plasmid # 163412 ; http://n2t.net/addgene:163412 ; RRID:Addgene_163412)
